Addgene plasmid #77425: PAN3 gRNA (BRDN0001147703)
Purpose: 3rd generation lentiviral gRNA plasmid targeting human PAN3
Depositing lab: John Doench & David Root. Depositing organization: Broad Institute. Publication: Optimized sgRNA design to maximize activity and minimize off-target effects of CRISPR-Cas9. Doench JG, Fusi N, Sullender M, Hegde M, Vaimberg EW, Donovan KF, Smith I, Tothova Z, Wilen C, Orchard R, Virgin HW, Listgarten J, Root DE. Nat Biotechnol. 2016 Jan 18. doi: 10.1038/nbt.3437. PubMed 26780180.
Backbone
  Vector backbone: lentiGuide-Puro
  Backbone manufacturer: Zhang Lab (Addgene plasmid # 52963)
  Vector type: Mammalian Expression, Lentiviral, CRISPR
  Selectable markers: Puromycin
Growth in bacteria
  Bacterial resistance: Ampicillin, 100 μg/mL
  Growth temperature: 37°C
  Growth strain: DH5alpha
  Copy number: High Copy
Gene/Insert
  Gene/Insert name: PAN3 (alt names: PAN3; NM_175854.7)
  gRNA/shRNA sequence: AGTATGTGGAGTAATCTTGG
  Species: H. sapiens (human)
  Entrez Gene: PAN3 (a.k.a. RP11-179F17.3)
  Promoter: hU6
  Cloning method: Unknown
  Sequencing primers: 5′ U6-F; 3′ pS2-R
Terms and licenses: Academic/Nonprofit Terms; Industry Terms: Not Available to Industry
Depositor comments: The gRNA was designed to target the following Genbank reference sequence(s): NM_175854.7. Note that this plasmid does NOT contain Cas9. It should be used in conjunction with lentiCas9-Blast (Addgene #52962) or otherwise with cell lines already expressing Cas9. Browse the full kinome gRNA library at http://www.addgene.org/pooled-library/broadgpp-human-kinome/ or visit http://www.broadinstitute.org/rnai/public/ for detailed protocols and information.
How to cite: PAN3 gRNA (BRDN0001147703) was a gift from John Doench & David Root (Addgene plasmid # 77425 ; http://n2t.net/addgene:77425 ; RRID:Addgene_77425)
