[The description below was written by a language model from this plasmid's Addgene catalogue record and pLannotate feature annotations shown in this document.]
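Description:
PAN3 gRNA (BRDN0001147703) is a third-generation lentiviral guide RNA plasmid built on the lentiGuide-Puro backbone and designed to direct Streptococcus pyogenes Cas9 to the human PAN3 gene. It is propagated in E. coli as a high-copy plasmid through a ColE1/pUC-type origin with ampicillin selection (β-lactamase). The backbone also carries an f1 origin, an SV40 origin and poly(A) signal, and remnants of lac, T7 and T3 elements.

The transfer cassette lies between an RSV promoter-driven truncated HIV-1 5' LTR and a self-inactivating ΔU3 3' LTR. The RSV promoter makes genomic RNA production Tat-independent, and the ΔU3 deletion disables LTR promoter activity after integration. Within this unit are the Ψ packaging signal with a partial gag region, the Rev response element for nuclear export of the unspliced viral RNA, and a cPPT/CTS that aids nuclear import in transduced cells. The human U6 RNA polymerase III promoter drives the PAN3-specific spacer, which is fused to the Cas9 gRNA scaffold. Downstream, the EF-1α core promoter with its intron A expresses puromycin N-acetyltransferase, allowing puromycin selection of transduced mammalian cells. A WPRE follows to enhance transcript stability and expression.

The plasmid does not encode Cas9, so it must be used alongside a separate Cas9 vector or in cells that already express Cas9. It comes from a human kinome-focused gRNA collection whose guides were designed with optimized rules for on-target activity and reduced off-target effects. It is suited to knocking out PAN3 in human cells by lentiviral delivery.
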