Features (pLannotate 1.2.2; 29 found; start..end, strand, type, name):
     14..80      +  CDS            small t antigen (fragment): SV40 (simian virus 40) small t antigen
    106..317     +  promoter       EF-1α core promoter: core promoter for human elongation factor EF-1α
    318..1256    +  intron         EF-1α intron A: intron upstream of the start codon of human EF-1α
   1278..1877    +  CDS            PuroR (fragment): puromycin N-acetyltransferase; pac from Streptomyces; confers resistance to puromycin
   1893..2481    +  misc_feature   WPRE: woodchuck hepatitis virus posttranscriptional regulatory element
   2532..2551    +  misc_feature   cPPT/CTS (fragment): central polypurine tract and central termination sequence of HIV-1
   2553..2786    +  LTR            3' LTR (ΔU3): self-inactivating 3' long terminal repeat (LTR) from HIV-1
   2864..2985    +  polyA_signal   SV40 poly(A) signal: SV40 polyadenylation signal
   3025..3160    +  rep_origin     SV40 ori: SV40 origin of replication
   3181..3199    -  promoter       T7 promoter: promoter for bacteriophage T7 RNA polymerase
   3207..3362    +  CDS            lacZα (fragment): LacZα fragment of β-galactosidase; lacZ fragment
   3367..3795    +  rep_origin     f1 ori (sequence partly withheld): f1 bacteriophage origin of replication; arrow indicates direction of (+) strand synthesis
   3848..3952    +  promoter       AmpR promoter: bla
   3953..4813    +  CDS            AmpR: β-lactamase; bla; confers resistance to ampicillin, carbenicillin, and related antibiotics
   4984..5572    +  rep_origin     ori: high-copy-number ColE1/pMB1/pBR322/pUC origin of replication
   5755..5847    +  CDS            lacI (fragment): lac repressor; lacI; The lac repressor binds to the lac operator to inhibit transcription in E. coli. This inhibition can be relieved by adding lactose or isopropyl-β-D-thiogalactopyranoside (IPTG).
   5860..5881    +  protein_bind   CAP binding site: CAP binding activates transcription in the presence of cAMP. E. coli catabolite activator protein
   5896..5926    +  promoter       lac promoter: promoter for the E. coli lac operon
   5934..5950    +  protein_bind   lac operator: The lac repressor binds to the lac operator to inhibit transcription in E. coli. This inhibition can be relieved by adding lactose or isopropyl-β-D-thiogalactopyranoside (IPTG). lac repressor encoded by lacI
   5995..6013    +  promoter       T3 promoter: promoter for bacteriophage T3 RNA polymerase
   6041..6267    +  promoter       RSV promoter: Rous sarcoma virus enhancer/promoter
   6268..6448    +  LTR            5' LTR (truncated): truncated 5' long terminal repeat (LTR) from HIV-1
   6495..6620    +  misc_feature   HIV-1 Ψ: packaging signal of human immunodeficiency virus type 1
   6604..6967    +  CDS            HIV-1 gag (fragment): gag protein from human immunodeficiency virus 1; gag
   7113..7346    +  misc_feature   RRE: The Rev response element (RRE) of HIV-1 allows for Rev-dependent mRNA export from the nucleus to the cytoplasm.
   7723..7749    +  CDS            Rev (fragment): human immunodeficiency virus 1 (HIV-1) Rev protein; rev; enhances nuclear export of unspliced and incompletely spliced viral mRNAs
   7753..7993    +  promoter       U6 promoter: RNA polymerase III promoter for human U6 snRNA
   8023..8098    +  misc_RNA       gRNA scaffold: guide RNA scaffold for the Streptococcus pyogenes CRISPR/Cas9 system
   8154..8271    +  misc_feature   cPPT/CTS: central polypurine tract and central termination sequence of HIV-1
>Addgene plasmid #77425 | PAN3 gRNA (BRDN0001147703) | addgene full sequence | sequence record 187736 | Addgene Assembled Sequence
CCCGGGTGCAAAGATGGATAAAGTTTTAAACAGAGAGGAATCTTTGCAGCTAATGGACCTTCTAGGTCTT
GAAAGGAGTGGGAATTGGCTCCGGTGCCCGTCAGTGGGCAGAGCGCACATCGCCCACAGTCCCCGAGAAG
TTGGGGGGAGGGGTCGGCAATTGATCCGGTGCCTAGAGAAGGTGGCGCGGGGTAAACTGGGAAAGTGATG
TCGTGTACTGGCTCCGCCTTTTTCCCGAGGGTGGGGGAGAACCGTATATAAGTGCAGTAGTCGCCGTGAA
CGTTCTTTTTCGCAACGGGTTTGCCGCCAGAACACAGGTAAGTGCCGTGTGTGGTTCCCGCGGGCCTGGC
CTCTTTACGGGTTATGGCCCTTGCGTGCCTTGAATTACTTCCACCTGGCTGCAGTACGTGATTCTTGATC
CCGAGCTTCGGGTTGGAAGTGGGTGGGAGAGTTCGAGGCCTTGCGCTTAAGGAGCCCCTTCGCCTCGTGC
TTGAGTTGAGGCCTGGCCTGGGCGCTGGGGCCGCCGCGTGCGAATCTGGTGGCACCTTCGCGCCTGTCTC
GCTGCTTTCGATAAGTCTCTAGCCATTTAAAATTTTTGATGACCTGCTGCGACGCTTTTTTTCTGGCAAG
ATAGTCTTGTAAATGCGGGCCAAGATCTGCACACTGGTATTTCGGTTTTTGGGGCCGCGGGCGGCGACGG
GGCCCGTGCGTCCCAGCGCACATGTTCGGCGAGGCGGGGCCTGCGAGCGCGGCCACCGAGAATCGGACGG
GGGTAGTCTCAAGCTGGCCGGCCTGCTCTGGTGCCTGGCCTCGCGCCGCCGTGTATCGCCCCGCCCTGGG
CGGCAAGGCTGGCCCGGTCGGCACCAGTTGCGTGAGCGGAAAGATGGCCGCTTCCCGGCCCTGCTGCAGG
GAGCTCAAAATGGAGGACGCGGCGCTCGGGAGAGCGGGCGGGTGAGTCACCCACACAAAGGAAAAGGGCC
TTTCCGTCCTCAGCCGTCGCTTCATGTGACTCCACGGAGTACCGGGCGCCGTCCAGGCACCTCGATTAGT
TCTCGAGCTTTTGGAGTACGTCGTCTTTAGGTTGGGGGGAGGGGTTTTATGCGATGGAGTTTCCCCACAC
TGAGTGGGTGGAGACTGAAGTTAGGCCAGCTTGGCACTTGATGTAATTCTCCTTGGAATTTGCCCTTTTT
GAGTTTGGATCTTGGTTCATTCTCAAGCCTCAGACAGTGGTTCAAAGTTTTTTTCTTCCATTTCAGGTGT
CGTGACGTACGGCCACCATGACCGAGTACAAGCCCACGGTGCGCCTCGCCACCCGCGACGACGTCCCCAG
GGCCGTACGCACCCTCGCCGCCGCGTTCGCCGACTACCCCGCCACGCGCCACACCGTCGATCCGGACCGC
CACATCGAGCGGGTCACCGAGCTGCAAGAACTCTTCCTCACGCGCGTCGGGCTCGACATCGGCAAGGTGT
GGGTCGCGGACGACGGCGCCGCCGTGGCGGTCTGGACCACGCCGGAGAGCGTCGAAGCGGGGGCGGTGTT
CGCCGAGATCGGCCCGCGCATGGCCGAGTTGAGCGGTTCCCGGCTGGCCGCGCAGCAACAGATGGAAGGC
CTCCTGGCGCCGCACCGGCCCAAGGAGCCCGCGTGGTTCCTGGCCACCGTCGGAGTCTCGCCCGACCACC
AGGGCAAGGGTCTGGGCAGCGCCGTCGTGCTCCCCGGAGTGGAGGCGGCCGAGCGCGCCGGGGTGCCCGC
CTTCCTGGAGACCTCCGCGCCCCGCAACCTCCCCTTCTACGAGCGGCTCGGCTTCACCGTCACCGCCGAC
GTCGAGGTGCCCGAAGGACCGCGCACCTGGTGCATGACCCGCAAGCCCGGTGCCTGAACGCGTTAAGTCG
ACAATCAACCTCTGGATTACAAAATTTGTGAAAGATTGACTGGTATTCTTAACTATGTTGCTCCTTTTAC
GCTATGTGGATACGCTGCTTTAATGCCTTTGTATCATGCTATTGCTTCCCGTATGGCTTTCATTTTCTCC
TCCTTGTATAAATCCTGGTTGCTGTCTCTTTATGAGGAGTTGTGGCCCGTTGTCAGGCAACGTGGCGTGG
TGTGCACTGTGTTTGCTGACGCAACCCCCACTGGTTGGGGCATTGCCACCACCTGTCAGCTCCTTTCCGG
GACTTTCGCTTTCCCCCTCCCTATTGCCACGGCGGAACTCATCGCCGCCTGCCTTGCCCGCTGCTGGACA
GGGGCTCGGCTGTTGGGCACTGACAATTCCGTGGTGTTGTCGGGGAAATCATCGTCCTTTCCTTGGCTGC
TCGCCTGTGTTGCCACCTGGATTCTGCGCGGGACGTCCTTCTGCTACGTCCCTTCGGCCCTCAATCCAGC
GGACCTTCCTTCCCGCGGCCTGCTGCCGGCTCTGCGGCCTCTTCCGCGTCTTCGCCTTCGCCCTCAGACG
AGTCGGATCTCCCTTTGGGCCGCCTCCCCGCGTCGACTTTAAGACCAATGACTTACAAGGCAGCTGTAGA
TCTTAGCCACTTTTTAAAAGAAAAGGGGGGACTGGAAGGGCTAATTCACTCCCAACGAAGACAAGATCTG
CTTTTTGCTTGTACTGGGTCTCTCTGGTTAGACCAGATCTGAGCCTGGGAGCTCTCTGGCTAACTAGGGA
ACCCACTGCTTAAGCCTCAATAAAGCTTGCCTTGAGTGCTTCAAGTAGTGTGTGCCCGTCTGTTGTGTGA
CTCTGGTAACTAGAGATCCCTCAGACCCTTTTAGTCAGTGTGGAAAATCTCTAGCAGTACGTATAGTAGT
TCATGTCATCTTATTATTCAGTATTTATAACTTGCAAAGAAATGAATATCAGAGAGTGAGAGGAACTTGT
TTATTGCAGCTTATAATGGTTACAAATAAAGCAATAGCATCACAAATTTCACAAATAAAGCATTTTTTTC
ACTGCATTCTAGTTGTGGTTTGTCCAAACTCATCAATGTATCTTATCATGTCTGGCTCTAGCTATCCCGC
CCCTAACTCCGCCCATCCCGCCCCTAACTCCGCCCAGTTCCGCCCATTCTCCGCCCCATGGCTGACTAAT
TTTTTTTATTTATGCAGAGGCCGAGGCCGCCTCGGCCTCTGAGCTATTCCAGAAGTAGTGAGGAGGCTTT
TTTGGAGGCCTAGGGACGTACCCAATTCGCCCTATAGTGAGTCGTATTACGCGCGCTCACTGGCCGTCGT
TTTACAACGTCGTGACTGGGAAAACCCTGGCGTTACCCAACTTAATCGCCTTGCAGCACATCCCCCTTTC
GCCAGCTGGCGTAATAGCGAAGAGGCCCGCACCGATCGCCCTTCCCAACAGTTGCGCAGCCTGAATGGCG
AATGGG
[124 nt withheld, positions 3367-3490]
C
[91 nt withheld, positions 3492-3582]
A
[49 nt withheld, positions 3584-3632]
CCTTTGACGTTGGAGTCCACGTTCTTT
[37 nt withheld, positions 3660-3696]
ACCCTATCTCGGTCTATTCTTTTGATTTATAAGGGATTTTGCCGATTTCGGCCTATTGGTTAAAAAATGA
GCTGATTTAACAAAAATTTAACGCGAATTTTAACAAAATATTAACGCTTACAATTTAGGTGGCACTTTTC
GGGGAAATGTGCGCGGAACCCCTATTTGTTTATTTTTCTAAATACATTCAAATATGTATCCGCTCATGAG
ACAATAACCCTGATAAATGCTTCAATAATATTGAAAAAGGAAGAGTATGAGTATTCAACATTTCCGTGTC
GCCCTTATTCCCTTTTTTGCGGCATTTTGCCTTCCTGTTTTTGCTCACCCAGAAACGCTGGTGAAAGTAA
AAGATGCTGAAGATCAGTTGGGTGCACGAGTGGGTTACATCGAACTGGATCTCAACAGCGGTAAGATCCT
TGAGAGTTTTCGCCCCGAAGAACGTTTTCCAATGATGAGCACTTTTAAAGTTCTGCTATGTGGCGCGGTA
TTATCCCGTATTGACGCCGGGCAAGAGCAACTCGGTCGCCGCATACACTATTCTCAGAATGACTTGGTTG
AGTACTCACCAGTCACAGAAAAGCATCTTACGGATGGCATGACAGTAAGAGAATTATGCAGTGCTGCCAT
AACCATGAGTGATAACACTGCGGCCAACTTACTTCTGACAACGATCGGAGGACCGAAGGAGCTAACCGCT
TTTTTGCACAACATGGGGGATCATGTAACTCGCCTTGATCGTTGGGAACCGGAGCTGAATGAAGCCATAC
CAAACGACGAGCGTGACACCACGATGCCTGTAGCAATGGCAACAACGTTGCGCAAACTATTAACTGGCGA
ACTACTTACTCTAGCTTCCCGGCAACAATTAATAGACTGGATGGAGGCGGATAAAGTTGCAGGACCACTT
CTGCGCTCGGCCCTTCCGGCTGGCTGGTTTATTGCTGATAAATCTGGAGCCGGTGAGCGTGGGTCTCGCG
GTATCATTGCAGCACTGGGGCCAGATGGTAAGCCCTCCCGTATCGTAGTTATCTACACGACGGGGAGTCA
GGCAACTATGGATGAACGAAATAGACAGATCGCTGAGATAGGTGCCTCACTGATTAAGCATTGGTAACTG
TCAGACCAAGTTTACTCATATATACTTTAGATTGATTTAAAACTTCATTTTTAATTTAAAAGGATCTAGG
TGAAGATCCTTTTTGATAATCTCATGACCAAAATCCCTTAACGTGAGTTTTCGTTCCACTGAGCGTCAGA
CCCCGTAGAAAAGATCAAAGGATCTTCTTGAGATCCTTTTTTTCTGCGCGTAATCTGCTGCTTGCAAACA
AAAAAACCACCGCTACCAGCGGTGGTTTGTTTGCCGGATCAAGAGCTACCAACTCTTTTTCCGAAGGTAA
CTGGCTTCAGCAGAGCGCAGATACCAAATACTGTTCTTCTAGTGTAGCCGTAGTTAGGCCACCACTTCAA
GAACTCTGTAGCACCGCCTACATACCTCGCTCTGCTAATCCTGTTACCAGTGGCTGCTGCCAGTGGCGAT
AAGTCGTGTCTTACCGGGTTGGACTCAAGACGATAGTTACCGGATAAGGCGCAGCGGTCGGGCTGAACGG
GGGGTTCGTGCACACAGCCCAGCTTGGAGCGAACGACCTACACCGAACTGAGATACCTACAGCGTGAGCT
ATGAGAAAGCGCCACGCTTCCCGAAGGGAGAAAGGCGGACAGGTATCCGGTAAGCGGCAGGGTCGGAACA
GGAGAGCGCACGAGGGAGCTTCCAGGGGGAAACGCCTGGTATCTTTATAGTCCTGTCGGGTTTCGCCACC
TCTGACTTGAGCGTCGATTTTTGTGATGCTCGTCAGGGGGGCGGAGCCTATGGAAAAACGCCAGCAACGC
GGCCTTTTTACGGTTCCTGGCCTTTTGCTGGCCTTTTGCTCACATGTTCTTTCCTGCGTTATCCCCTGAT
TCTGTGGATAACCGTATTACCGCCTTTGAGTGAGCTGATACCGCTCGCCGCAGCCGAACGACCGAGCGCA
GCGAGTCAGTGAGCGAGGAAGCGGAAGAGCGCCCAATACGCAAACCGCCTCTCCCCGCGCGTTGGCCGAT
TCATTAATGCAGCTGGCACGACAGGTTTCCCGACTGGAAAGCGGGCAGTGAGCGCAACGCAATTAATGTG
AGTTAGCTCACTCATTAGGCACCCCAGGCTTTACACTTTATGCTTCCGGCTCGTATGTTGTGTGGAATTG
TGAGCGGATAACAATTTCACACAGGAAACAGCTATGACCATGATTACGCCAAGCGCGCAATTAACCCTCA
CTAAAGGGAACAAAAGCTGGAGCTGCAAGCTTAATGTAGTCTTATGCAATACTCTTGTAGTCTTGCAACA
TGGTAACGATGAGTTAGCAACATGCCTTACAAGGAGAGAAAAAGCACCGTGCATGCCGATTGGTGGAAGT
AAGGTGGTACGATCGTGCCTTATTAGGAAGGCAACAGACGGGTCTGACATGGATTGGACGAACCACTGAA
TTGCCGCATTGCAGAGATATTGTATTTAAGTGCCTAGCTCGATACATAAACGGGTCTCTCTGGTTAGACC
AGATCTGAGCCTGGGAGCTCTCTGGCTAACTAGGGAACCCACTGCTTAAGCCTCAATAAAGCTTGCCTTG
AGTGCTTCAAGTAGTGTGTGCCCGTCTGTTGTGTGACTCTGGTAACTAGAGATCCCTCAGACCCTTTTAG
TCAGTGTGGAAAATCTCTAGCAGTGGCGCCCGAACAGGGACTTGAAAGCGAAAGGGAAACCAGAGGAGCT
CTCTCGACGCAGGACTCGGCTTGCTGAAGCGCGCACGGCAAGAGGCGAGGGGCGGCGACTGGTGAGTACG
CCAAAAATTTTGACTAGCGGAGGCTAGAAGGAGAGAGATGGGTGCGAGAGCGTCAGTATTAAGCGGGGGA
GAATTAGATCGCGATGGGAAAAAATTCGGTTAAGGCCAGGGGGAAAGAAAAAATATAAATTAAAACATAT
AGTATGGGCAAGCAGGGAGCTAGAACGATTCGCAGTTAATCCTGGCCTGTTAGAAACATCAGAAGGCTGT
AGACAAATACTGGGACAGCTACAACCATCCCTTCAGACAGGATCAGAAGAACTTAGATCATTATATAATA
CAGTAGCAACCCTCTATTGTGTGCATCAAAGGATAGAGATAAAAGACACCAAGGAAGCTTTAGACAAGAT
AGAGGAAGAGCAAAACAAAAGTAAGACCACCGCACAGCAAGCGGCCGCTGATCTTCAGACCTGGAGGAGG
AGATATGAGGGACAATTGGAGAAGTGAATTATATAAATATAAAGTAGTAAAAATTGAACCATTAGGAGTA
GCACCCACCAAGGCAAAGAGAAGAGTGGTGCAGAGAGAAAAAAGAGCAGTGGGAATAGGAGCTTTGTTCC
TTGGGTTCTTGGGAGCAGCAGGAAGCACTATGGGCGCAGCGTCAATGACGCTGACGGTACAGGCCAGACA
ATTATTGTCTGGTATAGTGCAGCAGCAGAACAATTTGCTGAGGGCTATTGAGGCGCAACAGCATCTGTTG
CAACTCACAGTCTGGGGCATCAAGCAGCTCCAGGCAAGAATCCTGGCTGTGGAAAGATACCTAAAGGATC
AACAGCTCCTGGGGATTTGGGGTTGCTCTGGAAAACTCATTTGCACCACTGCTGTGCCTTGGAATGCTAG
TTGGAGTAATAAATCTCTGGAACAGATTTGGAATCACACGACCTGGATGGAGTGGGACAGAGAAATTAAC
AATTACACAAGCTTAATACACTCCTTAATTGAAGAATCGCAAAACCAGCAAGAAAAGAATGAACAAGAAT
TATTGGAATTAGATAAATGGGCAAGTTTGTGGAATTGGTTTAACATAACAAATTGGCTGTGGTATATAAA
ATTATTCATAATGATAGTAGGAGGCTTGGTAGGTTTAAGAATAGTTTTTGCTGTACTTTCTATAGTGAAT
AGAGTTAGGCAGGGATATTCACCATTATCGTTTCAGACCCACCTCCCAACCCCGAGGGGACCCAGAGAGG
GCCTATTTCCCATGATTCCTTCATATTTGCATATACGATACAAGGCTGTTAGAGAGATAATTAGAATTAA
TTTGACTGTAAACACAAAGATATTAGTACAAAATACGTGACGTAGAAAGTAATAATTTCTTGGGTAGTTT
GCAGTTTTAAAATTATGTTTTAAAATGGACTATCATATGCTTACCGTAACTTGAAAGTATTTCGATTTCT
TGGCTTTATATATCTTGTGGAAAGGACGAAACACCGAGTATGTGGAGTAATCTTGGGTTTTAGAGCTAGA
AATAGCAAGTTAAAATAAGGCTAGTCCGTTATCAACTTGAAAAAGTGGCACCGAGTCGGTGCTTTTTTAA
GCTTGGCGTAACTAGATCTTGAGACAAATGGCAGTATTCATCCACAATTTTAAAAGAAAAGGGGGGATTG
GGGGGTACAGTGCAGGGGAAAGAATAGTAGACATAATAGCAACAGACATACAAACTAAAGAATTACAAAA
ACAAATTACAAAAATTCAAAATTTTCGGGTTTATTACAGGGACAGCAGAGATCCACTTTGGCGCCGGCTC
GAGGGGG
