>Addgene plasmid #77425 | PAN3 gRNA (BRDN0001147703) | depositor partial sequence | sequence record 144885 | Target Sequence
AGTATGTGGAGTAATCTTGG
