>Addgene plasmid #77425 | PAN3 gRNA (BRDN0001147703) | addgene partial sequence | sequence record 187735 | hU6-F
TAGAAAGTAATAATTTCTTGGGTAGTTTGCAGTTTTAAAATTATGTTTTAAAATGGACTATCATATGCTT
ACCGTAACTTGAAAGTATTTCGATTTCTTGGCTTTATATATCTTGTGGAAAGGACGAAACACCGAGTATG
TGGAGTAATCTTGGGTTTTAGAGCTAGAAATAGCAAGTTAAAATAAGGCTAGTCCGTTATCAACTTGAAA
AAGTGGCACCGAGTCGGTGCTTTTTTAAGCTTGGCGTAACTAGATCTTGAGACAAATGGCAGTATTCATC
CACAATTTTAAAAGAAAAGGGGGGATTGGGGGGTACAGTGCAGGGGAAAGAATAGTAGACATAATAGCAA
CAGACATACAAACTAAAGAATTACAAAAACAAATTACAAAAATTCAAAATTTTCGGGTTTATTACAGGGA
CAGCAGAGATCCACTTTGGCGCCGGCTCGAGGGGGCCCGGGTGCAAAGATGGATAAAGTTTTAAACAGAG
AGGAATCTTTGCAGCTAATGGACCTTCTAGGTCTTGAAAGGAGTGGGAATTGGCTCCGGTGCCCGTCAGT
GGGCAGAGCG
